Addgene plasmid #62926: pJEP216-Lenti-1.3CaMKIIa P-GFP-WPRE-pA
Purpose: pLenti vector backbone designed to express GFP from a 1.3CaMKIIa promoter.
Depositing lab: Jonathan Ploski. Depositing organization: University of Texas at Dallas. Publication: The production of viral vectors designed to express large and difficult to express transgenes within neurons. Holehonnur R, Lella SK, Ho A, Luong JA, Ploski JE. Mol Brain. 2015 Feb 24;8:12. doi: 10.1186/s13041-015-0100-7. PubMed 25887710.
Backbone
  Vector backbone: pLenti7.3DEST
  Backbone manufacturer: Invitrogen
  Backbone size w/o insert (bp): 7512
  Total vector size (bp): 8298
  Modifications to backbone: Modified the backbone by removing the emGFP expression cassette and adding multiple cloning site (MCS) via ClaI and MluI sites.
  Vector type: Lentiviral
Growth in bacteria
  Bacterial resistance: Ampicillin, 100 μg/mL
  Growth temperature: 30°C
  Growth strain: NEB Stable
  Copy number: Unknown
Gene/Insert
  Gene/Insert name: Green Fluorescent protein (GFP)
  Insert size (bp): 786
  Promoter: 1.3αCaMKII
  Cloning method: Restriction Enzyme; 5′ cloning site EcoRV (not destroyed); 3′ cloning site EcoRV (not destroyed)
  Sequencing primers: 5′ GGG GAC AAG TTT GTA CAA AAA AGC AGG CTA CGC CAC CAT GGT GAG CAA GGG CGA GGA G
Terms and licenses: Academic/Nonprofit Terms; Industry Terms: Not Available to Industry
How to cite: pJEP216-Lenti-1.3CaMKIIa P-GFP-WPRE-pA was a gift from Jonathan Ploski (Addgene plasmid # 62926 ; http://n2t.net/addgene:62926 ; RRID:Addgene_62926)
