[The description below was written by a language model from this plasmid's Addgene catalogue record and pLannotate feature annotations shown in this document.]
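Description:
pJEP216-Lenti-1.3CaMKIIa P-GFP-WPRE-pA is an 8.3 kb HIV-1-based lentiviral transfer plasmid built on a modified Invitrogen pLenti7.3DEST backbone, from which the original emGFP expression cassette was removed and a multiple cloning site added. In bacteria it is maintained through a high-copy ColE1/pUC-type origin and selected with ampicillin via the β-lactamase gene. The backbone also carries an f1 origin, an SV40 origin, and leftover lac, T7 and T3 cloning-vector elements that have no role in the viral payload.

The viral portion follows a self-inactivating design. An RSV promoter fused to a truncated 5' LTR drives Tat-independent production of the genomic RNA in packaging cells. It is followed by the Ψ packaging signal with a gag fragment, the Rev response element for nuclear export of the unspliced genome, and a cPPT/CTS, which aids nuclear import of the reverse-transcribed genome. The 3' LTR has a U3 deletion, so the integrated provirus lacks LTR promoter activity, and an SV40 polyadenylation signal lies downstream of it.

Between these elements, a roughly 1.3 kb mouse CaMKIIα promoter drives EGFP, whose coding sequence is flanked by Gateway attB1 and attB2 sites. A V5 tag sequence is annotated downstream of attB2, but the record does not indicate whether it is fused in frame to the reporter. A WPRE follows to enhance transcript stability and expression.

The CaMKIIα promoter is commonly used to favour expression in excitatory forebrain neurons. The construct therefore serves as a GFP reporter or control lentivirus for neuronal transduction, from a vector series developed for expressing transgenes in neurons.
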