Features (pLannotate 1.2.2; 28 found; start..end, strand, type, name):
      3..229     +  promoter       RSV promoter: Rous sarcoma virus enhancer/promoter
    230..410     +  LTR            5' LTR (truncated): truncated 5' long terminal repeat (LTR) from HIV-1
    457..582     +  misc_feature   HIV-1 Ψ: packaging signal of human immunodeficiency virus type 1
    566..929     +  CDS            HIV-1 gag (fragment): gag protein from human immunodeficiency virus 1; gag
   1075..1308    +  misc_feature   RRE: The Rev response element (RRE) of HIV-1 allows for Rev-dependent mRNA export from the nucleus to the cytoplasm.
   1685..1785    +  CDS            Rev (fragment): human immunodeficiency virus 1 (HIV-1) Rev protein; rev; enhances nuclear export of unspliced and incompletely spliced viral mRNAs
   1804..1921    +  misc_feature   cPPT/CTS: central polypurine tract and central termination sequence of HIV-1
   1934..3221    +  promoter       CaMKII promoter: promoter for the mouse calcium/calmodulin-dependent kinase II α subunit
   3256..3280    +  protein_bind   attB1: mutant version of attB; recombination site for the Gateway® BP reaction BP Clonase™
   3289..4008    +  CDS            EGFP: the original enhanced GFP (Yang et al., 1996) mammalian codon-optimized
   4009..4033    -  protein_bind   attB2: mutant version of attB; recombination site for the Gateway® BP reaction BP Clonase™
   4086..4127    +  CDS            V5 tag: epitope tag from simian virus 5
   4151..4739    +  misc_feature   WPRE: woodchuck hepatitis virus posttranscriptional regulatory element
   4798..4817    +  misc_feature   cPPT/CTS (fragment): central polypurine tract and central termination sequence of HIV-1
   4819..5052    +  LTR            3' LTR (ΔU3): self-inactivating 3' long terminal repeat (LTR) from HIV-1
   5124..5245    +  polyA_signal   SV40 poly(A) signal: SV40 polyadenylation signal
   5285..5420    +  rep_origin     SV40 ori: SV40 origin of replication
   5441..5459    -  promoter       T7 promoter: promoter for bacteriophage T7 RNA polymerase
   5467..5622    +  CDS            lacZα (fragment): LacZα fragment of β-galactosidase; lacZ fragment
   5627..6055    +  rep_origin     f1 ori (sequence partly withheld): f1 bacteriophage origin of replication; arrow indicates direction of (+) strand synthesis
   6108..6212    +  promoter       AmpR promoter: bla
   6213..7073    +  CDS            AmpR: β-lactamase; bla; confers resistance to ampicillin, carbenicillin, and related antibiotics
   7244..7832    +  rep_origin     ori: high-copy-number ColE1/pMB1/pBR322/pUC origin of replication
   8015..8107    +  CDS            lacI (fragment): lac repressor; lacI; The lac repressor binds to the lac operator to inhibit transcription in E. coli. This inhibition can be relieved by adding lactose or isopropyl-β-D-thiogalactopyranoside (IPTG).
   8120..8141    +  protein_bind   CAP binding site: CAP binding activates transcription in the presence of cAMP. E. coli catabolite activator protein
   8156..8186    +  promoter       lac promoter: promoter for the E. coli lac operon
   8194..8210    +  protein_bind   lac operator: The lac repressor binds to the lac operator to inhibit transcription in E. coli. This inhibition can be relieved by adding lactose or isopropyl-β-D-thiogalactopyranoside (IPTG). lac repressor encoded by lacI
   8255..8273    +  promoter       T3 promoter: promoter for bacteriophage T3 RNA polymerase
>Addgene plasmid #62926 | pJEP216-Lenti-1.3CaMKIIa P-GFP-WPRE-pA | addgene full sequence | sequence record 356785 | Addgene NGS Result
AATGTAGTCTTATGCAATACTCTTGTAGTCTTGCAACATGGTAACGATGAGTTAGCAACATGCCTTACAA
GGAGAGAAAAAGCACCGTGCATGCCGATTGGTGGAAGTAAGGTGGTACGATCGTGCCTTATTAGGAAGGC
AACAGACGGGTCTGACATGGATTGGACGAACCACTGAATTGCCGCATTGCAGAGATATTGTATTTAAGTG
CCTAGCTCGATACATAAACGGGTCTCTCTGGTTAGACCAGATCTGAGCCTGGGAGCTCTCTGGCTAACTA
GGGAACCCACTGCTTAAGCCTCAATAAAGCTTGCCTTGAGTGCTTCAAGTAGTGTGTGCCCGTCTGTTGT
GTGACTCTGGTAACTAGAGATCCCTCAGACCCTTTTAGTCAGTGTGGAAAATCTCTAGCAGTGGCGCCCG
AACAGGGACTTGAAAGCGAAAGGGAAACCAGAGGAGCTCTCTCGACGCAGGACTCGGCTTGCTGAAGCGC
GCACGGCAAGAGGCGAGGGGCGGCGACTGGTGAGTACGCCAAAAATTTTGACTAGCGGAGGCTAGAAGGA
GAGAGATGGGTGCGAGAGCGTCAGTATTAAGCGGGGGAGAATTAGATCGCGATGGGAAAAAATTCGGTTA
AGGCCAGGGGGAAAGAAAAAATATAAATTAAAACATATAGTATGGGCAAGCAGGGAGCTAGAACGATTCG
CAGTTAATCCTGGCCTGTTAGAAACATCAGAAGGCTGTAGACAAATACTGGGACAGCTACAACCATCCCT
TCAGACAGGATCAGAAGAACTTAGATCATTATATAATACAGTAGCAACCCTCTATTGTGTGCATCAAAGG
ATAGAGATAAAAGACACCAAGGAAGCTTTAGACAAGATAGAGGAAGAGCAAAACAAAAGTAAGACCACCG
CACAGCAAGCGGCCGCTGATCTTCAGACCTGGAGGAGGAGATATGAGGGACAATTGGAGAAGTGAATTAT
ATAAATATAAAGTAGTAAAAATTGAACCATTAGGAGTAGCACCCACCAAGGCAAAGAGAAGAGTGGTGCA
GAGAGAAAAAAGAGCAGTGGGAATAGGAGCTTTGTTCCTTGGGTTCTTGGGAGCAGCAGGAAGCACTATG
GGCGCAGCGTCAATGACGCTGACGGTACAGGCCAGACAATTATTGTCTGGTATAGTGCAGCAGCAGAACA
ATTTGCTGAGGGCTATTGAGGCGCAACAGCATCTGTTGCAACTCACAGTCTGGGGCATCAAGCAGCTCCA
GGCAAGAATCCTGGCTGTGGAAAGATACCTAAAGGATCAACAGCTCCTGGGGATTTGGGGTTGCTCTGGA
AAACTCATTTGCACCACTGCTGTGCCTTGGAATGCTAGTTGGAGTAATAAATCTCTGGAACAGATTTGGA
ATCACACGACCTGGATGGAGTGGGACAGAGAAATTAACAATTACACAAGCTTAATACACTCCTTAATTGA
AGAATCGCAAAACCAGCAAGAAAAGAATGAACAAGAATTATTGGAATTAGATAAATGGGCAAGTTTGTGG
AATTGGTTTAACATAACAAATTGGCTGTGGTATATAAAATTATTCATAATGATAGTAGGAGGCTTGGTAG
GTTTAAGAATAGTTTTTGCTGTACTTTCTATAGTGAATAGAGTTAGGCAGGGATATTCACCATTATCGTT
TCAGACCCACCTCCCAACCCCGAGGGGACCCGACAGGCCCGAAGGAATAGAAGAAGAAGGTGGAGAGAGA
GACAGAGACAGATCCATTCGATTAGTGAACGGATCTCGACGGTATCGGTTAACTTTTAAAAGAAAAGGGG
GGATTGGGGGGTACAGTGCAGGGGAAAGAATAGTAGACATAATAGCAACAGACATACAAACTAAAGAATT
ACAAAAACAAATTACAAAAATTCAAAATTTTATCGATTCGTAACATTATGGCCTTAGGTCACTTCATCTC
CATGGGGTTCTTCTTCTGATTTTCTAGAAAATGAGATGGGGGTGCAGAGAGCTTCCTCAGTGACCTGCCC
AGGGTCACATCAGAAATGTCAGAGCTAGAACTTGAACTCAGATTACTAATCTTAAATTCCATGCCTTGGG
GGCATGCAAGTACGATATACAGAAGGAGTGAACTCATTAGGGCAGATGACCAATGAGTTTAGGAAAGAAG
AGTCCAGGGCAGGGTACATCTACACCACCCGCCCAGCCCTGGGTGAGTCCAGCCACGTTCACCTCATTAT
AGTTGCCTCTCTCCAGTCCTACCTTGACGGGAAGCACAAGCAGAAACTGGGACAGGAGCCCCAGGAGACC
AAATCTTCATGGTCCCTCTGGGAGGATGGGTGGGGAGAGCTGTGGCAGAGGCCTCAGGAGGGGCCCTGCT
GCTCAGTGGTGACAGATAGGGGTGAGAAAGCAGACAGAGTCATTCCGTCAGCATTCTGGGTCTGTTTGGT
ACTTCTTCTCACGCTAAGGTGGCGGTGTGATATGCACAATGGCTAAAAAGCAGGGAGAGCTGGAAAGAAA
CAAGGACAGAGACAGAGGCCAAGTCAACCAGACCAATTCCCAGAGGAAGCAAAGAAACCATTACAGAGAC
TACAAGGGGGAAGGGAAGGAGAGATGAATTAGCTTCCCCTGTAAACCTTAGAACCCAGCTGTTGCCAGGG
CAACGGGGCAATACCTGTCTCTTCAGAGGAGATGAAGTTGCCAGGGTAACTACATCCTGTCTTTCTCAAG
GACCATCCCAGAATGTGGCACCCACTAGCCGTTACCATAGCAACTGCCTCTTTGCCCCACTTAATCCCAT
CCCGTCTGTTAAAAGGGCCCTATAGTTGGAGGTGGGGGAGGTAGGAAGAGCGATGATCACTTGTGGACTA
AGTTTGTTCGCATCCCCTTCTCCAACCCCCTCAGTACATCACCCTGGGGGAACAGGGTCCACTTGCTCCT
GGGCCCACACAGTCCTGCAGTATTGTGTATATAAGGCCAGGGCAAAGAGGAGCAGGTTTTAAAGTGAAAG
GCAGGCAGGTGTTGGGGAGGCAGTTACCGGGGCAACGGGAACAGGGCGTTTCGGAGGTGGTTGCCATGGG
GACCTGGATGCTGACGAAGGCTCGCGAGGCTGTGAGCAGCCACAGTGCCCTGCTCAGAAGCCCCAAGCTC
GTCAGTCAAGCCGGTTCTCCGTTTGCACTCAGGAGCACGGGCAGGCGAGTGGCCCCTAGTTCTGGGGGCA
GACTAGTCCAGTGTGGTGGAATTCTGCAGATATCAACAAGTTTGTACAAAAAAGCAGGCTACGCCACCAT
GGTGAGCAAGGGCGAGGAGCTGTTCACCGGGGTGGTGCCCATCCTGGTCGAGCTGGACGGCGACGTAAAC
GGCCACAAGTTCAGCGTGTCCGGCGAGGGCGAGGGCGATGCCACCTACGGCAAGCTGACCCTGAAGTTCA
TCTGCACCACCGGCAAGCTGCCCGTGCCCTGGCCCACCCTCGTGACCACCCTGACCTACGGCGTGCAGTG
CTTCAGCCGCTACCCCGACCACATGAAGCAGCACGACTTCTTCAAGTCCGCCATGCCCGAAGGCTACGTC
CAGGAGCGCACCATCTTCTTCAAGGACGACGGCAACTACAAGACCCGCGCCGAGGTGAAGTTCGAGGGCG
ACACCCTGGTGAACCGCATCGAGCTGAAGGGCATCGACTTCAAGGAGGACGGCAACATCCTGGGGCACAA
GCTGGAGTACAACTACAACAGCCACAACGTCTATATCATGGCCGACAAGCAGAAGAACGGCATCAAGGTG
AACTTCAAGATCCGCCACAACATCGAGGACGGCAGCGTGCAGCTCGCCGACCACTACCAGCAGAACACCC
CCATCGGCGACGGCCCCGTGCTGCTGCCCGACAACCACTACCTGAGCACCCAGTCCGCCCTGAGCAAAGA
CCCCAACGAGAAGCGCGATCACATGGTCCTGCTGGAGTTCGTGACCGCCGCCGGGATCACTCTCGGCATG
GACGAGCTGTACAAGTAAACCCAGCTTTCTTGTACAAAGTGGTTGATATCCAGCACAGTGGCGGCCGCTC
GAGTCTAGAGGGCCCGCGGTTCGAAGGTAAGCCTATCCCTAACCCTCTCCTCGGTCTCGATTCTACGCGT
ACCGGTTAGTAATGATCGACAATCAACCTCTGGATTACAAAATTTGTGAAAGATTGACTGGTATTCTTAA
CTATGTTGCTCCTTTTACGCTATGTGGATACGCTGCTTTAATGCCTTTGTATCATGCTATTGCTTCCCGT
ATGGCTTTCATTTTCTCCTCCTTGTATAAATCCTGGTTGCTGTCTCTTTATGAGGAGTTGTGGCCCGTTG
TCAGGCAACGTGGCGTGGTGTGCACTGTGTTTGCTGACGCAACCCCCACTGGTTGGGGCATTGCCACCAC
CTGTCAGCTCCTTTCCGGGACTTTCGCTTTCCCCCTCCCTATTGCCACGGCGGAACTCATCGCCGCCTGC
CTTGCCCGCTGCTGGACAGGGGCTCGGCTGTTGGGCACTGACAATTCCGTGGTGTTGTCGGGGAAGCTGA
CGTCCTTTCCATGGCTGCTCGCCTGTGTTGCCACCTGGATTCTGCGCGGGACGTCCTTCTGCTACGTCCC
TTCGGCCCTCAATCCAGCGGACCTTCCTTCCCGCGGCCTGCTGCCGGCTCTGCGGCCTCTTCCGCGTCTT
CGCCTTCGCCCTCAGACGAGTCGGATCTCCCTTTGGGCCGCCTCCCCGCCTGGCGATGGTACCTTTAAGA
CCAATGACTTACAAGGCAGCTGTAGATCTTAGCCACTTTTTAAAAGAAAAGGGGGGACTGGAAGGGCTAA
TTCACTCCCAACGAAGACAAGATCTGCTTTTTGCTTGTACTGGGTCTCTCTGGTTAGACCAGATCTGAGC
CTGGGAGCTCTCTGGCTAACTAGGGAACCCACTGCTTAAGCCTCAATAAAGCTTGCCTTGAGTGCTTCAA
GTAGTGTGTGCCCGTCTGTTGTGTGACTCTGGTAACTAGAGATCCCTCAGACCCTTTTAGTCAGTGTGGA
AAATCTCTAGCAGTAGTAGTTCATGTCATCTTATTATTCAGTATTTATAACTTGCAAAGAAATGAATATC
AGAGAGTGAGAGGAACTTGTTTATTGCAGCTTATAATGGTTACAAATAAAGCAATAGCATCACAAATTTC
ACAAATAAAGCATTTTTTTCACTGCATTCTAGTTGTGGTTTGTCCAAACTCATCAATGTATCTTATCATG
TCTGGCTCTAGCTATCCCGCCCCTAACTCCGCCCATCCCGCCCCTAACTCCGCCCAGTTCCGCCCATTCT
CCGCCCCATGGCTGACTAATTTTTTTTATTTATGCAGAGGCCGAGGCCGCCTCGGCCTCTGAGCTATTCC
AGAAGTAGTGAGGAGGCTTTTTTGGAGGCCTAGGGACGTACCCAATTSGCCCTATAGTGAGTCGTATTAC
GCGCGCTCACTGGCCGTCGTTTTACAACGTCGTGACTGGGAAAACCCTGGCGTTACCCAACTTAATCGCC
TTGCAGCACATCCCCCTTTCGCCAGCTGGCGTAATAGCGAAGAGGCCCGCACCGATCGCCCTTCCCAACA
GTTGCGCAGCCTGAATGGCGAATGGG
[124 nt withheld, positions 5627-5750]
C
[91 nt withheld, positions 5752-5842]
A
[49 nt withheld, positions 5844-5892]
CCTTTGACGTTGGAGTCCACGTTCTTT
[37 nt withheld, positions 5920-5956]
ACCCTATCTCGGTCTATTCTTTTGATTTATAAGGGATTTTGCCGATTTCGGCCTATTGGTTAAAAAATGA
GCTGATTTAACAAAAATTTAACGCGAATTTTAACAAAATATTAACGCTTACAATTTAGGTGGCACTTTTC
GGGGAAATGTGCGCGGAACCCCTATTTGTTTATTTTTCTAAATACATTCAAATATGTATCCGCTCATGAG
ACAATAACCCTGATAAATGCTTCAATAATATTGAAAAAGGAAGAGTATGAGTATTCAACATTTCCGTGTC
GCCCTTATTCCCTTTTTTGCGGCATTTTGCCTTCCTGTTTTTGCTCACCCAGAAACGCTGGTGAAAGTAA
AAGATGCTGAAGATCAGTTGGGTGCACGAGTGGGTTACATCGAACTGGATCTCAACAGCGGTAAGATCCT
TGAGAGTTTTCGCCCCGAAGAACGTTTTCCAATGATGAGCACTTTTAAAGTTCTGCTATGTGGCGCGGTA
TTATCCCGTATTGACGCCGGGCAAGAGCAACTCGGTCGCCGCATACACTATTCTCAGAATGACTTGGTTG
AGTACTCACCAGTCACAGAAAAGCATCTTACGGATGGCATGACAGTAAGAGAATTATGCAGTGCTGCCAT
AACCATGAGTGATAACACTGCGGCCAACTTACTTCTGACAACGATCGGAGGACCGAAGGAGCTAACCGCT
TTTTTGCACAACATGGGGGATCATGTAACTCGCCTTGATCGTTGGGAACCGGAGCTGAATGAAGCCATAC
CAAACGACGAGCGTGACACCACGATGCCTGTAGCAATGGCAACAACGTTGCGCAAACTATTAACTGGCGA
ACTACTTACTCTAGCTTCCCGGCAACAATTAATAGACTGGATGGAGGCGGATAAAGTTGCAGGACCACTT
CTGCGCTCGGCCCTTCCGGCTGGCTGGTTTATTGCTGATAAATCTGGAGCCGGTGAGCGTGGGTCTCGCG
GTATCATTGCAGCACTGGGGCCAGATGGTAAGCCCTCCCGTATCGTAGTTATCTACACGACGGGGAGTCA
GGCAACTATGGATGAACGAAATAGACAGATCGCTGAGATAGGTGCCTCACTGATTAAGCATTGGTAACTG
TCAGACCAAGTTTACTCATATATACTTTAGATTGATTTAAAACTTCATTTTTAATTTAAAAGGATCTAGG
TGAAGATCCTTTTTGATAATCTCATGACCAAAATCCCTTAACGTGAGTTTTCGTTCCACTGAGCGTCAGA
CCCCGTAGAAAAGATCAAAGGATCTTCTTGAGATCCTTTTTTTCTGCGCGTAATCTGCTGCTTGCAAACA
AAAAAACCACCGCTACCAGCGGTGGTTTGTTTGCCGGATCAAGAGCTACCAACTCTTTTTCCGAAGGTAA
CTGGCTTCAGCAGAGCGCAGATACCAAATACTGTTCTTCTAGTGTAGCCGTAGTTAGGCCACCACTTCAA
GAACTCTGTAGCACCGCCTACATACCTCGCTCTGCTAATCCTGTTACCAGTGGCTGCTGCCAGTGGCGAT
AAGTCGTGTCTTACCGGGTTGGACTCAAGACGATAGTTACCGGATAAGGCGCAGCGGTCGGGCTGAACGG
GGGGTTCGTGCACACAGCCCAGCTTGGAGCGAACGACCTACACCGAACTGAGATACCTACAGCGTGAGCT
ATGAGAAAGCGCCACGCTTCCCGAAGGGAGAAAGGCGGACAGGTATCCGGTAAGCGGCAGGGTCGGAACA
GGAGAGCGCACGAGGGAGCTTCCAGGGGGAAACGCCTGGTATCTTTATAGTCCTGTCGGGTTTCGCCACC
TCTGACTTGAGCGTCGATTTTTGTGATGCTCGTCAGGGGGGCGGAGCCTATGGAAAAACGCCAGCAACGC
GGCCTTTTTACGGTTCCTGGCCTTTTGCTGGCCTTTTGCTCACATGTTCTTTCCTGCGTTATCCCCTGAT
TCTGTGGATAACCGTATTACCGCCTTTGAGTGAGCTGATACCGCTCGCCGCAGCCGAACGACCGAGCGCA
GCGAGTCAGTGAGCGAGGAAGCGGAAGAGCGCCCAATACGCAAACCGCCTCTCCCCGCGCGTTGGCCGAT
TCATTAATGCAGCTGGCACGACAGGTTTCCCGACTGGAAAGCGGGCAGTGAGCGCAACGCAATTAATGTG
AGTTAGCTCACTCATTAGGCACCCCAGGCTTTACACTTTATGCTTCCGGCTCGTATGTTGTGTGGAATTG
TGAGCGGATAACAATTTCACACAGGAAACAGCTATGACCATGATTACGCCAAGCGCGCAATTAACCCTCA
CTAAAGGGAACAAAAGCTGGAGCTGCAAGCTT
